# Supplementary material for: Generation of floxed alleles for cell-specific knockout in zebrafish
Source: bioRxiv preprint, doi:10.1101/2022.09.06.506849, version 1 (2022-09-06)
Supplement: Supplementary File S1 [file 506849_file06.txt]

LOCUS       pBSsce-FRT-loxP-        7246 bp    DNA     linear       24-MAY-2022
Created: Thursday, October 30, 2008 3:43 PM
FEATURES             Location/Qualifiers
     misc_feature    603..619
                     /note="M13 Forward"
     misc_feature    5096..5114
                     /note="M13 Reverse"
     misc_feature    462..622
                     /note="lacZ"
     misc_feature    6261..7121
                     /note="Ampicillin"
     misc_feature    138..444
                     /note="f1 ori"
     misc_feature    3860..3893
                     /note="FRT"
     misc_feature    663..680
                     /note="I-SceI site"
     misc_feature    3898..3931
                     /note="3p-LoxP"
     misc_feature    2204..2237
                     /note="FRT"
     gene            complement(2496..3209)
                     /dnas_title="EGFP"
                     /label=EGFP
                     /gene="EGFP"
     promoter        complement(3225..3853)
                     /note="cryaa promoter"
     exon            1970..2095
                     /note="gata2a_exon5"
     misc_feature    1830..1863
                     /note="5p-LoxP"
     intron          1864..1969
                     /note="gata2a_intron4"
     intron          3960..5016
                     /note="gata2a_intron5 right-arm"
     intron          707..1829
                     /note="gata2a intron4 left-arm"
     misc_feature    5028..5045
                     /note="I-SceI site"
     source          1..7246
                     /dnas_title="pBSsce-FRT-loxP-cryaaGFP-HR-gata2a-exon5"
     intron          2096..2181
                     /note="intron 5"
ORIGIN      
        1 CACCTAAATT GTAAGCGTTA ATATTTTGTT AAAATTCGCG TTAAATTTTT GTTAAATCAG
       61 CTCATTTTTT AACCAATAGG CCGAAATCGG CAAAATCCCT TATAAATCAA AAGAATAGAC
      121 CGAGATAGGG TNNNNNNNNN NNNNNNNNNN NNNNNNNNNN NNNNNNNNAA AGAACGTGGA
      181 CTCCAACGTC AAAGGNNNNN NNNNNNNNNN NNNNNNNNNN NNNNNNNNNN NNNNNNNNNN
      241 NNNNTNNNNN NNNNNNNNNN NNNNNNNNNN NNNNNNNNNN NNNNNNNNNN NNNNNNNNNN
      301 NNNNNNNNNN NNNNNNNNNN NNNNNNNNNN NNNNNNGNNN NNNNNNNNNN NNNNNNNNNN
      361 NNNNNNNNNN NNNNNNNNNN NNNNNNNNNN NNNNNNNNNN NNNNNNNNNN NNNNNNNNNN
      421 NNNNNNNNNN NNNNNNNNNN NNNNNNNNNN NNNNNNNNNN NCCCATTCGC CATTCAGGCT
      481 GCGCAACTGT TGGGAAGGGC GATCGGTGCG GGCCTCTTCG CTATTACGCC AGCTGGCGAA
      541 AGGGGGATGT GCTGCAAGGC GATTAAGTTG GGTAACGCCA GGGTTTTCCC AGTCACGACG
      601 TTGTAAAACG ACGGCCAGTG AATTGTAATA CGACTCACTA TAGGGCGAAT TGGGTACgta
      661 ccTAGGGATA ACAGGGTAAT GGGCCCCCCC TCGAGGTCGA CGGTATGGGG AATTGCGCTG
      721 TACGCCTATA AATGTTTCTC ATTATGTGTG AAAAATTGAT CCGCAATGGA CAAAAAAGCG
      781 AACAGAGGAT TGATGACCCG GCTTTTGCAG TCGCCCCGCC CACTGAAAGC GTTTGATTCG
      841 TGGCATGAAG GGGAGCAGTG TATCGAAACG TTATAAATTA ATGATCTGTC TAATGCATTT
      901 AGCTGAAATA TGGCAGAATT TATTAGATGA AGGTCAGGGG AAAAACGAAT TTCATCGGGC
      961 ACAGTTTTTT TCTAATCAAG GCACAAATTG GAAAATTGAA TTTAGCGTGT TTAAATGCAC
     1021 AGAATGGGCT ATATTTAATT AGGCCAAACG CGGAGGCGAC TCTCCCTGTA AGAGATTTCA
     1081 TATGTGGCCT ACAAGGCTGC AATCGCTTTA ATGTTATTTG TGGATAGTTT TGAAATGCTG
     1141 TGCAGAGTGC ACATAGCATG AATGAGTCAT AATATTCGTC ATCCCCCATC AGATTTTGAT
     1201 CCTGAATGTA TTTACTCCAA GCCTAAGGAT ATGTAATCAC TTTTTGATAT TACAAATAGT
     1261 TTACATTATA TTAGGTAATA TTGGATATTA AACGTTTATG CGTATTTTGT GCAATAAATA
     1321 AACTGTAAAT AAAATCTTTA TAATATAATT TATATTATAT ACCAAAACAA CAATAATAAT
     1381 AATGATAATA ATATTTAATA AATACATAAT AATAATAATA ATAATTGTAT TGTATCCCAG
     1441 GTTCGGCTGG AAGGGCATCC GATGCGCAAA AAATATGCTG GATAAGTTGG CGGTTCATTC
     1501 CACTGTGGCA ACCCCTGAGA AATAAAGGGA CTAAGCCGAA TGTAAAATGA ATGAATGAAT
     1561 AGGCCTACAT TTAATATGCT ATTAGGCCAA ATGTATTAGG CTATTCAGTA ACTTTACGCA
     1621 ATAATTAGAA GAACCGGTCT TCAGTATGAA AATGCTATTC AACACAATCC ATTTGTGTTG
     1681 GGACAACATG AAGGAATTAA GTTAGCTTTT CCACAATAAA TAAATAATTG TGCCATTTTA
     1741 GCACAATTTA ATCAATTAGT CTGAACAAAC AACAAATATA TTTTTTTGCG AGTGGGAAAC
     1801 AGAAATGATT AGACTTTTCA CATGACCATA TAACTTCGTA TAGCATACAT TATACGAAGT
     1861 TATGGGGTTG TTCCTTATAC AAAAAAAATC TATGATATGT CGTTACTGAT AAAATGATGT
     1921 TTTAATTTAG TGCGCAAATA TTGACAATAC TCTGCTTTCT TGCCTACAGT CTGCGGCGAG
     1981 GCGAGCTGGC ACCTGCTGCG CGAACTGCCA GACAACCACG ACCACCCTGT GGCGGCGCAA
     2041 CGGGAACGGT GACCCGGTGT GCAACGCCTG CGGGCTCTAC TACAAACTCC ACAACGTGAG
     2101 TATTAAGAGT CGCAAACACT GAAAGTGACA GCGAAGTGGT CAAGTGGGCG GACAGCTTGT
     2161 ATCGATTTAA tAGAGGGACG AtatAaattA TAAGCTTGAT ATCGAAGTTC CTATTCTCTA
     2221 GAAAGTATAG GAACTTCGaa ttcGGCCTTA AGATACATTG ATGAGTTTGG ACAAACCACA
     2281 ACTAGAATGC AGTGAAAAAA ATGCTTTATT TGTGAAATTT GTGATGCTAT TGCTTTATTT
     2341 GTAACCATTA TAAGCTGCAA TAAACAAGTT AACAACAACA ATTGCATTCA TTTTATGTTT
     2401 CAGGTTCAGG GGGAGGTGTG GGAGGTTTTT TAAAGCAAGT AAAACCTCTA CAAATGTGGT
     2461 ATGGCTGATT ATGATCTAGA GTCGCGGCCG CTTTACTTGT ACAGCTCGTC CATGCCGAGA
     2521 GTGATCCCGG CGGCGGTCAC GAACTCCAGC AGGACCATGT GATCGCGCTT CTCGTTGGGG
     2581 TCTTTGCTCA GGGCGGACTG GGTGCTCAGG TAGTGGTTGT CGGGCAGCAG CACGGGGCCG
     2641 TCGCCGATGG GGGTGTTCTG CTGGTAGTGG TCGGCGAGCT GCACGCTGCC GTCCTCGATG
     2701 TTGTGGCGGA TCTTGAAGTT CACCTTGATG CCGTTCTTCT GCTTGTCGGC CATGATATAG
     2761 ACGTTGTGGC TGTTGTAGTT GTACTCCAGC TTGTGCCCCA GGATGTTGCC GTCCTCCTTG
     2821 AAGTCGATGC CCTTCAGCTC GATGCGGTTC ACCAGGGTGT CGCCCTCGAA CTTCACCTCG
     2881 GCGCGGGTCT TGTAGTTGCC GTCGTCCTTG AAGAAGATGG TGCGCTCCTG GACGTAGCCT
     2941 TCGGGCATGG CGGACTTGAA GAAGTCGTGC TGCTTCATGT GGTCGGGGTA GCGGCTGAAG
     3001 CACTGCACGC CGTAGGTCAG GGTGGTCACG AGGGTGGGCC AGGGCACGGG CAGCTTGCCG
     3061 GTGGTGCAGA TGAACTTCAG GGTCAGCTTG CCGTAGGTGG CATCGCCCTC GCCCTCGCCG
     3121 GACACGCTGA ACTTGTGGCC GTTTACGTCG CCGTCCAGCT CGACCAGGAT GGGCACCACC
     3181 CCGGTGAACA GCTCCTCGCC CTTGCTCACC ATGGTGGCGA CCGGtaatgt cagacctggt
     3241 aactccttac tgtaacttat tgcacctgat gaacaaaaga tgtgaactga acgcaagtag
     3301 gaggctaata gaggctagta cagtacaaag atccccaaat gatgtgtgcc ggccttagtg
     3361 gaggcagacc cctggttata tacctgtgct gcagaaagag gggcttacaa atggatctct
     3421 ctggaatggc attatctcat ggtgggaaca gtgttgtcag cagaatcagc ggggtggact
     3481 ctgacctgag aatgacagtc tagcactgaa tggctcagac aatactcttg tggccaacta
     3541 tcaccggaaa ataagtgcct gccaaaacaa accagaccag atgaagctac atggctgtag
     3601 aacgtcagta tttaatgtgt tgtggccact tggttcacca gatttaagag ctaatttttt
     3661 taaatatcac agataatcaa tcgctttttt ttttcttgac tgaaaagctt agactggaaa
     3721 attctttgaa aaagtttgca ctacagaaaa taaatacata acatcctgca ctgaatgcac
     3781 actattaata gaaaagagag cattattgta ggaaatgtat tgtatatgta cattctgtgc
     3841 atttcacaat tttaGATCCG AAGTTCCTAT TCTCTAGAAA GTATAGGAAC TTCgatcATA
     3901 ACTTCGTATA GCATACATTA TACGAAGTTA TCCACTAGTT CTAGAGCGGC CGCCACCGCG
     3961 GGGACGCAAA GCCGGCTTTC CCTGTCAGAC AGAGCCCGTT GACCGTTTTC TTTTTAGATT
     4021 AATCCAGCTT TGTTTCAAAG GAGGGCGTTA TTCCCCGGAG GGACGGCAGG GCGGGTCTGC
     4081 CATTCAAGAT ACGGCGTCAG TTATAGGCTA TCAATTCGGA GTTGTCTGAA ACTAGCCTTT
     4141 TTAATGTTAA GCTTGGCTGC GATCTATTTA GCAGACGAAT AAATACATTT CACCTTAATG
     4201 AAACAAGCGA AACAAAGAAG GGAAGAGGGA GAAAACGGAA TTGCGTGACA GCTGAGCTGC
     4261 TGAATTGCTT CCCCCCTTAA GTCTAGTTTT CGTTTGAAAT GAAACCCTAA AACCATAATA
     4321 AAGACTACAT TATACACTTT GATCTATCTG CATTTTATAT ATAGGCTAAG TTTACATAAA
     4381 TTGACTTATT GGGACGTTAT AACCAAACGT TTGGTGAAAT ATAGACAACC GACAACAACC
     4441 CAACATTATT TAGAGTCCGT TTGGGTTAAT TCTTTCAATT ACAATGAATT TAAATTAAAT
     4501 CATAACCCAA AGTTTGGGTC TGTCAATATT TGGCCCAATG CTTTTGTTAA AACAACCCAG
     4561 CATTTTGAGT GTAAATAAAC GTTTGTAGGT AACACTTTAG TTTAAGTCAC CATTTATTAT
     4621 ATTAACTACT AGCTTATGAC CTAATAGTAA ATTATTATTG ATTAGTAGTT ATAAAATAAG
     4681 ACCTAATTCT ACATTCCTAA TTCTACCTAA AAACCTAAAC CCATTTTCTA CCTTACTAAT
     4741 TATTAATAAG CAGCTAATTA GTTTATTAAG CTAGTAGCGT TAGTCAATGA CTTGTTAATA
     4801 CAATGACTTT AAATGCTCTC AGAAATAAAG GTATGCCAGC TGTCACTGGG GTGGTACCTT
     4861 TTCAAAAGGT ACACATTTGT CCTACTTGAA GGGTCCATAA TAGTACCCCA AAAGTATATA
     4921 TTAGTACCTA AAAAAATTAA GAAGAACACT TTTGTACTTT TTAGATACTA ATATGTACCA
     4981 TTGAGGTCTT AATATGGACC TTTGAGGTAC CACCCCGCGG TGGAGCTATT ACCCTGTTAT
     5041 CCCTAGTCCA GCTTTTGTTC CCTTTAGTGA GGGTTAATTT CGAGCTTGGC GTAATCATGG
     5101 TCATAGCTGT TTCCTGTGTG AAATTGTTAT CCGCTCACAA TTCCACACAA CATACGAGCC
     5161 GGAAGCATAA AGTGTAAAGC CTGGGGTGCC TAATGAGTGA GCTAACTCAC ATTAATTGCG
     5221 TTGCGCTCAC TGCCCGCTTT CCAGTCGGGA AACCTGTCGT GCCAGCTGCA TTAATGAATC
     5281 GGCCAACGCG CGGGGAGAGG CGGTTTGCGT ATTGGGCGCT CTTCCGCTTC CTCGCTCACT
     5341 GACTCGCTGC GCTCGGTCGT TCGGCTGCGG CGAGCGGTAT CAGCTCACTC AAAGGCGGTA
     5401 ATACGGTTAT CCACAGAATC AGGGGATAAC GCAGGAAAGA ACATGTGAGC AAAAGGCCAG
     5461 CAAAAGGCCA GGAACCGTAA AAAGGCCGCG TTGCTGGCGT TTTTCCATAG GCTCCGCCCC
     5521 CCTGACGAGC ATCACAAAAA TCGACGCTCA AGTCAGAGGT GGCGAAACCC GACAGGACTA
     5581 TAAAGATACC AGGCGTTTCC CCCTGGAAGC TCCCTCGTGC GCTCTCCTGT TCCGACCCTG
     5641 CCGCTTACCG GATACCTGTC CGCCTTTCTC CCTTCGGGAA GCGTGGCGCT TTCTCATAGC
     5701 TCACGCTGTA GGTATCTCAG TTCGGTGTAG GTCGTTCGCT CCAAGCTGGG CTGTGTGCAC
     5761 GAACCCCCCG TTCAGCCCGA CCGCTGCGCC TTATCCGGTA ACTATCGTCT TGAGTCCAAC
     5821 CCGGTAAGAC ACGACTTATC GCCACTGGCA GCAGCCACTG GTAACAGGAT TAGCAGAGCG
     5881 AGGTATGTAG GCGGTGCTAC AGAGTTCTTG AAGTGGTGGC CTAACTACGG CTACACTAGA
     5941 AGGACAGTAT TTGGTATCTG CGCTCTGCTG AAGCCAGTTA CCTTCGGAAA AAGAGTTGGT
     6001 AGCTCTTGAT CCGGCAAACA AACCACCGCT GGTAGCGGTG GTTTTTTTGT TTGCAAGCAG
     6061 CAGATTACGC GCAGAAAAAA AGGATCTCAA GAAGATCCTT TGATCTTTTC TACGGGGTCT
     6121 GACGCTCAGT GGAACGAAAA CTCACGTTAA GGAATTTTGG TCATGAGATT ATCAAAAAGG
     6181 ATCTTCACCT AGATCCTTTT AAATTAAAAA TGAAGTTTTA AATCAATCTA AAGTATATAT
     6241 GAGTAAACTT GGTCTGACAG TTACCAATGC TTAATCAGTG AGGCACCTAT CTCAGCGATC
     6301 TGTCTATTTC GTTCATCCAT AGTTGCCTGA CTCCCCGTCG TGTAGATAAC TACGATACGG
     6361 GAGGGCTTAC CATCTGGCCC CAGTGCTGCA ATGATACCGC GAGACCCACG CTCACCGGCT
     6421 CCAGATTTAT CAGCAATAAA CCAGCCAGCC GGAAGGGCCG AGCGCAGAAG TGGTCCTGCA
     6481 ACTTTATCCG CCTCCATCCA GTCTATTAAT TGTTGCCGGG AAGCTAGAGT AAGTAGTTCG
     6541 CCAGTTAATA GTTTGCGCAA CGTTGTTGCC ATTGCTACAG GCATCGTGGT GTCACGCTCG
     6601 TCGTTTGGTA TGGCTTCATT CAGCTCCGGT TCCCAACGAT CAAGGCGAGT TACATGATCC
     6661 CCCATGTTGT GCAAAAAAGC GGTTAGCTCC TTCGGTCCTC CGATCGTTGT CAGAAGTAAG
     6721 TTGGCCGCAG TGTTATCACT CATGGTTATG GCAGCACTGC ATAATTCTCT TACTGTCATG
     6781 CCATCCGTAA GATGCTTTTC TGTGACTGGT GAGTACTCAA CCAAGTCATT CTGAGAATAG
     6841 TGTATGCGGC GACCGAGTTG CTCTTGCCCG GCGTCAATAC GGGATAATAC CGCGCCACAT
     6901 AGCAGAACTT TAAAAGTGCT CATCATTGGA AAACGTTCTT CGGGGCGAAA ACTCTCAAGG
     6961 ATCTTACCGC TGTTGAGATC CAGTTCGATG TAACCCACTC GTGCACCCAA CTGATCTTCA
     7021 GCATCTTTTA CTTTCACCAG CGTTTCTGGG TGAGCAAAAA CAGGAAGGCA AAATGCCGCA
     7081 AAAAAGGGAA TAAGGGCGAC ACGGAAATGT TGAATACTCA TACTCTTCCT TTTTCAATAT
     7141 TATTGAAGCA TTTATCAGGG TTATTGTCTC ATGAGCGGAT ACATATTTGA ATGTATTTAG
     7201 AAAAATAAAC AAATAGGGGT TCCGCGCACA TTTCCCCGAA AAGTGC
//
