# Supplementary material for: Generation of floxed alleles for cell-specific knockout in zebrafish
Source: bioRxiv preprint, doi:10.1101/2022.09.06.506849, version 1 (2022-09-06)
Supplement: Supplementary File S2 [file 506849_file07.txt]

LOCUS       pKHR8-foxc1a_cr8       10533 bp    DNA     linear       24-MAY-2022
FEATURES             Location/Qualifiers
     misc_feature    138..444
                     /note="f1 ori"
     misc_feature    462..622
                     /note="lacZ"
     promoter        4691..5252
                     /note="cryaa promoter"
     gene            complement(3971..4687)
                     /note="mVenus"
     promoter        6444..7287
                     /note="myl7 promoter"
     gene            7336..8043
                     /note="mCherry"
     CDS             1378..2805
                     /note="foxc1a:ENSDART00000122732.2"
     3'UTR           2809..3386
                     /note="foxc1a 3%E2%80%99UTR"
     polyA_signal    3272..3277
                     /note="polyA signal"
     polyA_signal    3402..3407
                     /note="polyA signal"
     misc_feature    5344..6436
                     /note="foxc1a 3pHR"
     misc_feature    1113..1116
                     /note="cr8mut"
     misc_feature    1136..1169
                     /note="LoxP"
     misc_feature    739..1135
                     /note="5%E2%80%99 homology arm"
     misc_feature    5288..5321
                     /note="loxP"
     source          1..10533
                     /dnas_title="pKHR8-foxc1a_cr8mut"
ORIGIN      
        1 CACCTAAATT GTAAGCGTTA ATATTTTGTT AAAATTCGCG TTAAATTTTT GTTAAATCAG
       61 CTCATTTTTT AACCAATAGG CCGAAATCGG CAAAATCCCT TATAAATCAA AAGAATAGAC
      121 CGAGATAGGG TNNNNNNNNN NNNNNNNNNN NNNNNNNNNN NNNNNNNNAA AGAACGTGGA
      181 CTCCAACGTC AAAGGNNNNN NNNNNNNNNN NNNNNNNNNN NNNNNNNNNN NNNNNNNNNN
      241 NNNNTNNNNN NNNNNNNNNN NNNNNNNNNN NNNNNNNNNN NNNNNNNNNN NNNNNNNNNN
      301 NNNNNNNNNN NNNNNNNNNN NNNNNNNNNN NNNNNNGNNN NNNNNNNNNN NNNNNNNNNN
      361 NNNNNNNNNN NNNNNNNNNN NNNNNNNNNN NNNNNNNNNN NNNNNNNNNN NNNNNNNNNN
      421 NNNNNNNNNN NNNNNNNNNN NNNNNNNNNN NNNNNNNNNN NCCCATTCGC CATTCAGGCT
      481 GCGCAACTGT TGGGAAGGGC GATCGGTGCG GGCCTCTTCG CTATTACGCC AGCTGGCGAA
      541 AGGGGGATGT GCTGCAAGGC GATTAAGTTG GGTAACGCCA GGGTTTTCCC AGTCACGACG
      601 TTGTAAAACG ACGGCCAGTG AATTGTAATA CGACTCACTA TAGGGCGAAT TGGAGCTCCA
      661 CCGCGGTGGC GGCCAGGTCC TTTAGTCGGG TATTCGGGTA GGGATAACAG GGTAATGGCG
      721 GCCGCTCTAG AACTAGTGGA CGCATTAAGT AGCTATTATT AAATGATTAA GGCACACGAT
      781 ATATATTAAT ATAACATTTC AAATGCTGTA TTTTAATCTT GTCATTAAAA TATTTATGTT
      841 TTGCTGCTTA ACCTCGCTGT ATGGCTGTAG TTTGCGGAGA AgCTATGGTT CTTTAGCGTC
      901 TGGAGAAGTG TGTGTTTGGC CAGGGTGGGC TGGGACGTCC CAACACCTCT CGTTTTTCTT
      961 CAACCTTGTG TGTGGCCGCT TGCTTGCACa GCCCGACCTC CCATTGGACA GCTTAGATAT
     1021 TATTGGGAGG AGTCTTACTG GCAGCAAAAG GGGAAAAGTA TTGAAGTGCG CAAAAACTAT
     1081 cATGTAGTGA CCGATGCTTA GCGTTTAGAA GTccctCGAT GCGCGCTCCG AGAGAATAAC
     1141 TTCGTATAGC ATACATTATA CGAAGTTATA AGAGGTGGCC AGTACGCGAG TCTaATCAAC
     1201 ACCCGGTGCA ATAGTCCGGT TTTGTAAATA CGGTGGACTC TGTGGTGGAT TCCCATTCCC
     1261 AGATTCAGAG GAGGCGCATT TCAAGCAGGA TTGTGTGTGT GTGTGTCTGT GTGTGGATTG
     1321 CTTCAGTCTT CTTGACGACT GTTCTTCGCC AGCTGTACGC CGTTTTGGAG AGCAGTCatg
     1381 CAGGCGCGCT ATTCCGTCTC CAGTCCCAAC TCGCTGGGAG TTGTGCCGTA CATCAGCAGC
     1441 GACCAAAGTT ATTACCGAGC CGCCGCCGGA GGGGGGTACA CCGGCATGCC AGCaCCCATG
     1501 ACCATGTACT CTCACGCGGC CCACGACCAG TACCCCGCCA GCATGGCGAG GGCATATGGG
     1561 CCATACACTC CACAGCCGCA GCCTAAGGAT ATGGTGAAAC CCCCGTACAG CTACATTGCG
     1621 CTCATCACAA TGGCAATCCA GAACTCCCCG GACAAAAAGG TGACCCTTAA TGGTATTTAT
     1681 CAGTTCATCA TGGAGCGCTT TCCCTTTTAC AGAGACAACA AGCAaGGCTG GCAGAACAGC
     1741 ATCCGaCATA ATTTATCCCT GAACGAGTGC TTTGTCAAAG TTCCACGCGA TGATAAGAAA
     1801 CCCGGAAAAG GCAGCTACTG GACCCTCGAC CCGGACTCGT ATAATATGTT TGAGAACGGC
     1861 AGCTTTTTGA GGCGACGACG GCGATTTAAA AAGAAGGACG CCATGAAGGA CAAGGAGGAC
     1921 CGAGGTGTTA AAGAGGCGCC GTCCCGCCAG GCGCAGCCGC AGGCCCGCGA GCAGGAGCAG
     1981 TCGGTGCCTG GCTCTCAGCC CGTGCGCATT CAGGACATTA AAACCGAGAA CGGCACGTCC
     2041 ACTCCTCCGC AGGCTGTTTC GCCCACGCTA AGCACCGTCC CGAAGATCGA GAGCCCCGAC
     2101 AGCAGCAGCA GCATGTCGAG CGGCAGCCCG CACAGCATCC CTTCCACCCG CTCCCTCAGC
     2161 CTGGACAGCG CTGGAGAGCA GCACCACCAG GCCCCCGCGC AGGGCTTCAG CGTGGACAAC
     2221 ATCATGACCT CCCTCCGCGG ATCGCCGCAC AGCTCCGGAG AGCTCACCCC GTCTCTCGTG
     2281 GCTCCCTCGC GGACAGGTAT AACACCCACG TTGTCCCTGA ATTATTCTCC CAATCAGTCG
     2341 TCCGTGTACA GCTCGCCCTG CAGCCAGAAC TCTATCTCGA CTACCTCCAA CGCCACCTAT
     2401 CACTGCAACA TGCAGGCCAT GAGCTTGTAC GCGGGCGGAG ATCGCTCGGG CCACTTGGGG
     2461 ACCACCGCTA CCACCGTGGA CGAAACTCTG CCTGATTACT CGATCACGAC tACCACGTCG
     2521 TCGTTGAGCC ACGGGAATCT GAGCTCGGCC CAGGAGGGCC ACCATCCGCA CCAAGGGCGC
     2581 CTCGCCTCAT GGTACCTGAA CCAGGCCGGA GACATTGGCC ATCTAGGCGC GACGTACCCA
     2641 GCGCAGCAGC AGAACTTCCA TTCGGTTCGA GAGATGTTCG AATCGCAGAG AATCGGTCTG
     2701 AATAATTCGC CGGTAAACGG GAATAACAGC TGTCAAATGT CGTTTCCCCC GAGCCAGCCC
     2761 ATTTACCGCA CGTCGGGGGC TTTTGTGTAT GACTGCAGCA AgTTTTGAcc aaaccagtat
     2821 ttcgattaat ttttattttt gtcttgttgt tcttgatttt tcctccgttc ttttcgtcga
     2881 tactgacaga cgctgatatt tactaccccg tggtggactg aacagaaaca caaacgcgag
     2941 tcagacactt gatcttggtt tgttaagggc tgtgttactc ccaataacac gtaagttttc
     3001 ttcgtttttg tgagctatat gctgggctgt gttgaaatgc gtcagacgtt tatggacttg
     3061 ttattaagtg taaattgcat atagtaattt atttctaaag tgtagtcgga tattatggac
     3121 caaacaccag aacgtgtttc taaattgaac ttcattcatt gtccaaatgt tccattatta
     3181 taacaaggga cggaacatgt ataacgccat attctttcaa actatctcct tttgttgaaa
     3241 cagtattctg aaggaactgc attgtttgtt taataaattg ccatgctatt tgagttaaaa
     3301 TTAGGCTACG CCTGATTTCT TAAACCCATG CCAAGAACAG ACATGTGTGC GGCTAGTGGA
     3361 GTAATAATGC ACAATAACTT GAAAACGGTT CCAATTACCG AAATAAATGA TCCAAATAAG
     3421 CGCGTCTAGA TGATTGGAGT TTACTGCGGC CCCGGGCTGC AGGAATTCGA AGTTCCTATT
     3481 CTCTAGAAAG TATAGGAACT TCTTAAAAAA CCTCCCACAC CTCCCCCTGA ACCTGAAACA
     3541 TAAAATGAAT GCAATTGTTG TTGTTAACTT GTTTATTGCA GCTTATAATG GTTACAAATA
     3601 AAGCAATAGC ATCACAAATT TCACAAATAA AGCATTTTTT TCACTGCATT CTAGTTGTGG
     3661 TTTGTCCAAA CTCATCAATG TATCTTATCA TGTCTGGATC ATCATCGATG GTACCCACCG
     3721 CGGTGGCGGC GATCTCTCCC CAGCATGCCT GCTATTGTCT TCCCAATCCT CCCCCTTGCT
     3781 GTCCTGCCCC ACCCCACCCC CCAGAATAGA ATGACACCTA CTCAGACAAT GCGATGCAAT
     3841 TTCCTCATTT TATTAGGAAA GGACAGTGGG AGTGGCACCT TCCAGGGTCA AGGAAGGCAC
     3901 GGGGGAGGGG CAAACAACAG ATGGCTGGCA ACTAGAAGGC ACAGTCGAGG CTGATCAGCG
     3961 GGCCGCTTTA CTTGTACAGC TCGTCCATGC CGAGAGTGAT CCCGGCGGCG GTCACGAACT
     4021 CCAGCAGGAC CATGTGATCG CGCTTCTCGT TGGGGTCTTT GCTCAGGGCG GACTGGTAGC
     4081 TCAGGTAGTG GTTGTCGGGC AGCAGCACGG GGCCGTCGCC GATGGGGGTG TTCTGCTGGT
     4141 AGTGGTCGGC GAGCTGCACG CCGCCGTCCT CGATGTTGTG GCGGATCTTG AAGTTGGCCT
     4201 TGATGCCGTT CTTCTGCTTG TCGGCGGTGA TATAGACGTT GTGGCTGTTG TAGTTGTACT
     4261 CCAGCTTGTG CCCCAGGATG TTGCCGTCCT CCTTGAAGTC GATGCCCTTC AGCTCGATGC
     4321 GGTTCACCAG GGTGTCGCCC TCGAACTTCA CCTCGGCGCG GGTCTTGTAG TTGCCGTCGT
     4381 CCTTGAAGAA GATGGTGCGC TCCTGGACGT AGCCTTCGGG CATGGCGGAC TTGAAGAAGT
     4441 CGTGCTGCTT CATGTGGTCG GGGTAGCGGG CGAAGCACTG CAGGCCGTAG CCCAGGGTGG
     4501 TCACGAGGGT GGGCCAGGGC ACGGGCAGCT TGCCGGTGGT GCAGATCAGC TTCAGGGTCA
     4561 GCTTGCCGTA GGTGGCATCG CCCTCGCCCT CGCCGGACAC GCTGAACTTG TGGCCGTTTA
     4621 CGTCGCCGTC CAGCTCGACC AGGATGGGCA CCACCCCGGT GAACAGCTCC TCGCCCTTGC
     4681 TCACCATGTT GTCAGACCTG GTAACTCCTT ACTGTAACTT ATTGCACCTG ATGAACAAAA
     4741 GATGTGAACT GAACGCAAGT AGGAGGCTAA TAGAGGCTAG TACAGTACAA AGATCCCCAA
     4801 ATGATGTGTG CCGGCCTTAG TGGAGGCAGA CCCCTGGTTA TATACCTGTG CTGCAGAAAG
     4861 AGGGGCTTAC AAATGGATCT CTCTGGAATG GCATTATCTC ATGGTGGGAA CAGTGTTGTC
     4921 AGCAGAATCA GCGGGGTGGA CTCTGACCTG AGAATGACAG TCTAGCACTG AATGGCTCAG
     4981 ACAATACTCT TGTGGCCAAC TATCACCGGA AAATAAGTGC CTGCCAAAAC AAACCAGACC
     5041 AGATGAAGCT ACATGGCTGT AGAACGTCAG TATTTAATGT GTTGTGGCCA CTTGGTTCAC
     5101 CAGATTTAAG AGCTAATTTT TTTAAATATC ACAGATAATC AATCGCTTTT TTTTTTTCTT
     5161 GACTGAAAAG CTTAGACTGG AAAATTCTTT GAAAAAGTTT GCACTACAGA AAATAAATAC
     5221 ATAACATCCT GCACTGAATG CACACTATTA ATGAAGTTCC TATTCTCTAG AAAGTATAGG
     5281 AACTTCAATA ACTTCGTATA GCATACATTA TACGAAGTTA TGATATCAAG CTTATCGATA
     5341 CCGCACACTT GAACGATCGT CTTATCTTAA AATGACCCAG ACCGCACGCG TAGAAATGAA
     5401 TACACACCGA TCACGCACAT TGATTCATGT GCAAATAATC AGCTGTTACG CATGCAAATT
     5461 GCAAATCTTT CAGCTTTTTA GGGAAATGTG CAATGCTAAA TATGCATTCA TGAGTTCTGC
     5521 TAGCCACTGC CTTGTGGGAT TTTTTTAATC ATTTATACCC ATATGTAGCC ATTTATATAA
     5581 TTTTAGTGTT CGTAAAATGC AGGAACCTAA TACAGTATTT TCCCTAATAA TTAATGCATT
     5641 GATTAAAATG TTTAAAGTGT GACTGATTTA CATTTAAATA ATCAAATTAA GACTATTGTT
     5701 TTTGTTAGTT TACAAATGTT GCTTGTTAAT AGTATTTGTA ATAAATTAGA CTCAATTATA
     5761 TTTAATTTTA TAAACAGTAA CTTATCGCTT TATTTTTTTT AAGTAAAAAG TGATTAGTTT
     5821 TAACACCAAT AAAAGTCATC CTAAAGGTTT AGCCCGTATG CTGATAACTA TAATGCTTTT
     5881 AACAATGCAG TAAATAGCAA TAAAACCAAA GTTTGTCGTG CATAACTATT TATATTTTAG
     5941 TCGCTGTGAG TGTGCGACGT GTTTTTGATG ATTTGCTCTT ACGCAACTCA GTGTGCCAGA
     6001 CGTGCACTGT CTGTCATCAT CCTGACCTGA GGCCTTTGGT AACAGTCTCT CAGTCATTGT
     6061 AATTCACCGC GTGTGTTCAG TGTCCACGTG TTTACTTGCG CATAGCTTGG TTAATATCAT
     6121 ACCAGACATG CCAAAGATGC CCAAAATCAC CACTGGAGGA TTGGACATGA GTTATAGAAG
     6181 GCGCAGCGCT TGCGCTTCAT AAATAACAAA CGCATATTCA GAAAAGGGCC TGGTAAAATC
     6241 ACTAAAGCAA GACTTGCAGA TTGTATTCCt GCAATTTATT TAAACAAGTC GAAACGTGTG
     6301 GATTAAAAAA CGTGATGCAG ATTTTTATAT AGAAGCCCTG TTTAGACCTG AGGGGGACAA
     6361 AAAAGCGAGT TGGAGTTTTT TTTATTCTAA TTAATTTTAA ATGTGTAGAT GTAGACACCA
     6421 TAAGCACGAA ATGATCCCTC GAGAAATCAG TTGTGTTAAA TAAGAGACAT TCAAAATAAA
     6481 TGTAAATGAG CTCTCCAAAT CAGCAGACTT AACATTCTTT AAAATGATTG ATTCAATAGT
     6541 GATAAAAATC AGGCATAGCC AGTTGTAACT TTAGATAAAT TACAGAAAAT GTCAAATACA
     6601 GAGAACCGAT TCTTTTTTAT GATACATCCA AGCACACATT TAACACAATC CAGGCAAACC
     6661 CCGAATTTCA CAGTCACAAG CACTGTTTGT ACAAGAGCTT TGCCTAAGGA CACACAGTCT
     6721 CTATAAGTCC AGGTCGTTGG TTTCACTCTT ATTTTAAACA TGTGACATTT TTCCTGCCAT
     6781 CCTGTCTTAG GCTGCTGTTT GCTTCATTCC ATGTCACATT AAATTCCTCA GTAGCACCTT
     6841 TTACACACAC AGCCAATCTT TTCCAGAAAA TTCAATTGCT TTGAAGAGAT AATGTGTGAA
     6901 CAAATCCATT TAGAAAAGGA AAATTAAGAA TTTGTAAAAT CATCTGTAAA TTGTTGGCAT
     6961 TCTTCTGTAT ATGAACATCA CATCATTTAC AGGTAAAGGT CTGGTCATTA ATTATATGAC
     7021 AATTTACTGG TATTATTTTG TGAAAGGGGC TATTTTCAAT GCGTTCATCC ATCCTTTTCA
     7081 TCCCTCAAAT CTCTCATTCA CGTCCCCCTC CCCATCTGCA CACTTTATCT CATTTTCCAC
     7141 CCTGCTGGAA TCTGAGCACT TGTGCAGTTA TCAGGGCTCC TGTATTTAGG AGGCTCTGGG
     7201 TGTCCATGTA GGGGACGAAC AGAAACACTG CAGACCTTTA TAGAAGAACA ATTGATAAGA
     7261 GTCCTCATAC ATAAAGACTC CATTAGTAAG CCAGTGACCC AGGAGCCCAG ACCAACAGCA
     7321 AAGCAGACAG TGACCATGGT GAGCAAGGGC GAGGACGACA ACATGGCCAT CATCAAGGAG
     7381 TTCATGCGCT TCAAGGTGCA CATGGAGGGC TCCGTGAACG GCCACGAGTT CGAGATCGAG
     7441 GGCGAGGGCG AGGGCCGCCC CTACGAGGGC ACCCAGACCG CCAAGCTGAA GGTGACCAAG
     7501 GGCGGCCCCC TGCCCTTCGC CTGGGACATC CTGTCCCCTC AGTTCATGTA CGGCTCCAAG
     7561 GCCTACGTGA AGCACCCCGC CGACATCCCC GACTACTTGA AGCTGTCCTT CCCCGAGGGC
     7621 TTCAAGTGGG AGCGCGTGAT GAACTTCGAG GACGGCGGCG TGGTGACCGT GACCCAGGAC
     7681 TCCTCCCTGC AGGACGGCGA GTTCATCTAC AAGGTGAAGC TGCGCGGCAC CAACTTCCCC
     7741 TCCGACGGCC CCGTAATGCA GAAGAAGACC ATGGGCTGGG AGGCCTCCTC CGAGCGGATG
     7801 TACCCCGAGG ACGGCGCCCT GAAGGGCGAG ATCAAGCAGA GGCTGAAGCT GAAGGACGGC
     7861 GGCCACTACG ACGCCGAGGT CAAGACCACC TACAAGGCCA AGAAGCCCGT GCAGCTGCCC
     7921 GGCGCCTACA ACGTCAACAT CAAGCTGGAC ATCACCTCCC ACAACGAGGA CTACACCATC
     7981 GTGGAACAGT ACGAGCGCGC CGAGGGCCGC CACTCCACCG GCGGCATGGA CGAGCTGTAC
     8041 AAGTAAGGCG CGCCTCTAGA ACTATAGTGA GTCGTATTAC GTAGATCCAG ACATGATAAG
     8101 ATACATTGAT GAGTTTGGAC AAACCACAAC TAGAATGCAG TGAAAAAAAT GCTTTATTTG
     8161 TGAAATTTGT GATGCTATTG CTTTATTTGT AACCATTATA AGCTGCAATA AACAAGTTAA
     8221 CAACAACAAT TGCATTCATT TTATGTTTCA GGTTCAGGGG GAGGTGTGGG AGGTTTTTTT
     8281 CGAGCCGCCA TTACCCTGTT ATCCCTACCC GAATACCCGA CTAAAGGACC GGTACCAGCT
     8341 TTTGTTCCCT TTAGTGAGGG TTAATTTCGA GCTTGGCGTA ATCATGGTCA TAGCTGTTTC
     8401 CTGTGTGAAA TTGTTATCCG CTCACAATTC CACACAACAT ACGAGCCGGA AGCATAAAGT
     8461 GTAAAGCCTG GGGTGCCTAA TGAGTGAGCT AACTCACATT AATTGCGTTG CGCTCACTGC
     8521 CCGCTTTCCA GTCGGGAAAC CTGTCGTGCC AGCTGCATTA ATGAATCGGC CAACGCGCGG
     8581 GGAGAGGCGG TTTGCGTATT GGGCGCTCTT CCGCTTCCTC GCTCACTGAC TCGCTGCGCT
     8641 CGGTCGTTCG GCTGCGGCGA GCGGTATCAG CTCACTCAAA GGCGGTAATA CGGTTATCCA
     8701 CAGAATCAGG GGATAACGCA GGAAAGAACA TGTGAGCAAA AGGCCAGCAA AAGGCCAGGA
     8761 ACCGTAAAAA GGCCGCGTTG CTGGCGTTTT TCCATAGGCT CCGCCCCCCT GACGAGCATC
     8821 ACAAAAATCG ACGCTCAAGT CAGAGGTGGC GAAACCCGAC AGGACTATAA AGATACCAGG
     8881 CGTTTCCCCC TGGAAGCTCC CTCGTGCGCT CTCCTGTTCC GACCCTGCCG CTTACCGGAT
     8941 ACCTGTCCGC CTTTCTCCCT TCGGGAAGCG TGGCGCTTTC TCATAGCTCA CGCTGTAGGT
     9001 ATCTCAGTTC GGTGTAGGTC GTTCGCTCCA AGCTGGGCTG TGTGCACGAA CCCCCCGTTC
     9061 AGCCCGACCG CTGCGCCTTA TCCGGTAACT ATCGTCTTGA GTCCAACCCG GTAAGACACG
     9121 ACTTATCGCC ACTGGCAGCA GCCACTGGTA ACAGGATTAG CAGAGCGAGG TATGTAGGCG
     9181 GTGCTACAGA GTTCTTGAAG TGGTGGCCTA ACTACGGCTA CACTAGAAGA ACAGTATTTG
     9241 GTATCTGCGC TCTGCTGAAG CCAGTTACCT TCGGAAAAAG AGTTGGTAGC TCTTGATCCG
     9301 GCAAACAAAC CACCGCTGGT AGCGGTGGTT TTTTTGTTTG CAAGCAGCAG ATTACGCGCA
     9361 GAAAAAAAGG ATCTCAAGAA GATCCTTTGA TCTTTTCTAC GGGGTCTGAC GCTCAGTGGA
     9421 ACGAAAACTC ACGTTAAGGG ATTTTGGTCA TGAGATTATC AAAAAGGATC TTCACCTAGA
     9481 TCCTTTTAAA TTAAAAATGA AGTTTTAAAT CAATCTAAAG TATATATGAG TAAACTTGGT
     9541 CTGACAGTTA CCAATGCTTA ATCAGTGAGG CACCTATCTC AGCGATCTGT CTATTTCGTT
     9601 CATCCATAGT TGCCTGACTC CCCGTCGTGT AGATAACTAC GATACGGGAG GGCTTACCAT
     9661 CTGGCCCCAG TGCTGCAATG ATACCGCGAG ACCCACGCTC ACCGGCTCCA GATTTATCAG
     9721 CAATAAACCA GCCAGCCGGA AGGGCCGAGC GCAGAAGTGG TCCTGCAACT TTATCCGCCT
     9781 CCATCCAGTC TATTAATTGT TGCCGGGAAG CTAGAGTAAG TAGTTCGCCA GTTAATAGTT
     9841 TGCGCAACGT TGTTGCCATT GCTACAGGCA TCGTGGTGTC ACGCTCGTCG TTTGGTATGG
     9901 CTTCATTCAG CTCCGGTTCC CAACGATCAA GGCGAGTTAC ATGATCCCCC ATGTTGTGCA
     9961 AAAAAGCGGT TAGCTCCTTC GGTCCTCCGA TCGTTGTCAG AAGTAAGTTG GCCGCAGTGT
    10021 TATCACTCAT GGTTATGGCA GCACTGCATA ATTCTCTTAC TGTCATGCCA TCCGTAAGAT
    10081 GCTTTTCTGT GACTGGTGAG TACTCAACCA AGTCATTCTG AGAATAGTGT ATGCGGCGAC
    10141 CGAGTTGCTC TTGCCCGGCG TCAATACGGG ATAATACCGC GCCACATAGC AGAACTTTAA
    10201 AAGTGCTCAT CATTGGAAAA CGTTCTTCGG GGCGAAAACT CTCAAGGATC TTACCGCTGT
    10261 TGAGATCCAG TTCGATGTAA CCCACTCGTG CACCCAACTG ATCTTCAGCA TCTTTTACTT
    10321 TCACCAGCGT TTCTGGGTGA GCAAAAACAG GAAGGCAAAA TGCCGCAAAA AAGGGAATAA
    10381 GGGCGACACG GAAATGTTGA ATACTCATAC TCTTCCTTTT TCAATATTAT TGAAGCATTT
    10441 ATCAGGGTTA TTGTCTCATG AGCGGATACA TATTTGAATG TATTTAGAAA AATAAACAAA
    10501 TAGGGGTTCC GCGCACATTT CCCCGAAAAG TGC
//
